>Addgene plasmid #214581 | AiP1921 - pAAV-AiE2447m-SYFP2-WPRE-BGHpA | addgene full sequence | sequence record 432592 | Addgene NGS Result
AGTCCCCTCCAGGGCACAGGCCATGTCCCCCCAGCCCATGTAACAAAGTATACTATCTACTCACTGCCCC
AGTGTATGTGCTGGCACTGGGGCTGGGTCCTCAGGCAGGTCCTATGAGACACAGAATGTTTCAGAAGATT
ATTCCTCCGATTATTACTCTTACAACGCGTGCGGCCGCAGGAACCCCTAGTGATGGAGTTGGCCACTCCC
TCTCTGCGCGCTCGCTCGCTCACTGAGGCCGGGCGACCAAAGGTCGCCCGACGCCCGGGCGGCCTCAGTG
AGCGAGCGAGCGCGCAGCTGCCTGCAGGACATGTGAGCAAAAGGCCAGCAAAAGGCCAGGAACCGTAAAA
AGGCCGCGTTGCTGGCGTTTTTCCATAGGCTCCGCCCCCCTGACGAGCATCACAAAAATCGACGCTCAAG
TCAGAGGTGGCGAAACCCGACAGGACTATAAAGATACCAGGCGTTTCCCCCTGGAAGCTCCCTCGTGCGC
TCTCCTGTTCCGACCCTGCCGCTTACCGGATACCTGTCCGCCTTTCTCCCTTCGGGAAGCGTGGCGCTTT
CTCATAGCTCACGCTGTAGGTATCTCAGTTCGGTGTAGGTCGTTCGCTCCAAGCTGGGCTGTGTGCACGA
ACCCCCCGTTCAGCCCGACCGCTGCGCCTTATCCGGTAACTATCGTCTTGAGTCCAACCCGGTAAGACAC
GACTTATCGCCACTGGCAGCAGCCACTGGTAACAGGATTAGCAGAGCGAGGTATGTAGGCGGTGCTACAG
AGTTCTTGAAGTGGTGGCCTAACTACGGCTACACTAGAAGAACAGTATTTGGTATCTGCGCTCTGCTGAA
GCCAGTTACCTTCGGAAAAAGAGTTGGTAGCTCTTGATCCGGCAAACAAACCACCGCTGGTAGCGGTGGT
TTTTTTGTTTGCAAGCAGCAGATTACGCGCAGAAAAAAAGGATCTCAAGAAGATCCTTTGATCTTTTCTA
CGGGGTCTGACGCTCAGTGGAACGAAAACTCACGTTAAGGGATTTTGGTCATGAGATTATCAAAAAGGAT
CTTCACCTAGATCCTTTTAAATTAAAAATGAAGTTTTAAATCAATCTAAAGTATATATGAGTAAACTTGG
TCTGACAGTTACCAATGCTTAATCAGTGAGGCACCTATCTCAGCGATCTGTCTATTTCGTTCATCCATAG
TTGCCTGACTCCCCGTCGTGTAGATAACTACGATACGGGAGGGCTTACCATCTGGCCCCAGTGCTGCAAT
GATACCGCGAGACCCACGCTCACCGGCTCCAGATTTATCAGCAATAAACCAGCCAGCCGGAAGGGCCGAG
CGCAGAAGTGGTCCTGCAACTTTATCCGCCTCCATCCAGTCTATTAATTGTTGCCGGGAAGCTAGAGTAA
GTAGTTCGCCAGTTAATAGTTTGCGCAACGTTGTTGCCATTGCTACAGGCATCGTGGTGTCACGCTCGTC
GTTTGGTATGGCTTCATTCAGCTCCGGTTCCCAACGATCAAGGCGAGTTACATGATCCCCCATGTTGTGC
AAAAAAGCGGTTAGCTCCTTCGGTCCTCCGATCGTTGTCAGAAGTAAGTTGGCCGCAGTGTTATCACTCA
TGGTTATGGCAGCACTGCATAATTCTCTTACTGTCATGCCATCCGTAAGATGCTTTTCTGTGACTGGTGA
GTACTCAACCAAGTCATTCTGAGAATAGTGTATGCGGCGACCGAGTTGCTCTTGCCCGGCGTCAATACGG
GATAATACCGCGCCACATAGCAGAACTTTAAAAGTGCTCATCATTGGAAAACGTTCTTCGGGGCGAAAAC
TCTCAAGGATCTTACCGCTGTTGAGATCCAGTTCGATGTAACCCACTCGTGCACCCAACTGATCTTCAGC
ATCTTTTACTTTCACCAGCGTTTCTGGGTGAGCAAAAACAGGAAGGCAAAATGCCGCAAAAAAGGGAATA
AGGGCGACACGGAAATGTTGAATACTCATACTCTTCCTTTTTCAATATTATTGAAGCATTTATCAGGGTT
ATTGTCTCATGAGCGGATACATATTTGAATGTATTTAGAAAAATAAACAAATAGGGGTTCCGCGCACATT
TCCCCGAAAAGTGCCACCTGACGTCTAAGAAACCATTATTATCATGACATTAACCTATAAAAATAGGCGT
ATCACGAGGCCCTTTCGTCTCGCGCGTTTCGGTGATGACGGTGAAAACCTCTGACACATGCAGCTCCCGG
AGACGGTCACAGCTTGTCTGTAAGCGGATGCCGGGAGCAGACAAGCCCGTCAGGGCGCGTCAGCGGGTGT
TGGCGGGTGTCGGGGCTGGCTTAACTATGCGGCATCAGAGCAGATTGTACTGAGAGTGCACCATAAAATT
GTAAACGTTAATATTTTGTTAAAATTCGCGTTAAATTTTTGTTAAATCAGCTCATTTTTTAACCAATAGA
CCGAAATCGGCAAAATCCCTTATAAATCAAAAGAATAGCCCGAGATAGAGT
[37 nt withheld, positions 2502-2538]
AAAGAACGTGGACTCCAACGTCAAAGG
[141 nt withheld, positions 2566-2706]
G
[46 nt withheld, positions 2708-2753]
A
[95 nt withheld, positions 2755-2849]
TATGCGGTGTGAAATACCGCACAGATGCGTAAGGAGAAAATACCGCATCAGGCGCCCCTGCAGGCAGCTG
CGCGCTCGCTCGCTCACTGAGGCCGCCCGGGCAAAGCCCGGGCGTCGGGCGACCTTTGGTCGCCCGGCCT
CAGTGAGCGAGCGAGCGCGCAGAGAGGGAGTGGCCAACTCCATCACTAGGGGTTCCTGCGGCCGCTCGGT
CCGCACGTGAGATCTCATGCCTGCTATTGTCTTCCCAATCCTCCCCCTTGCTGTCCTGCCCCACCCCACC
CCCCAGAATAGAATGACACCTACTCAGACAATGCGATGCAATTTCCTCATTTTATTAGGAAAGGACAGTG
GGAGTGGCACCTTCCAGGGTCAAGGAAGGCACGGGGGAGGGGCAAACAACAGATGGCTGGCAACTAGAAG
GCACAGTCGAAGATCTCTCGAGCCACGGAATTGTCAGTGCCCAACAGCCGAGCCCCTGTCCAGCAGCGGG
CAAGGCAGGCGGCGATGAGTTCCGCCGTGGCAAGAACTAACCAGGATTTATACAAGGAGGAGAAAATGAA
AGCCATACGGGAAGCAATAGCATGATACAAAGGCATTAAAGCAGCGTATCCACATAGCGTAAAAGGAGCA
ACATAGTTAAGAATACCAGTCAATCTTTCACAAATTTTGTAATCCAGAGGTTGATTATGATATCGAATTC
GCGGCCGCGGCGCGCCGTCGACTTACTTGTACAGCTCGTCCATGCCGAGAGTGATCCCGGCGGCGGTCAC
GAACTCCAGCAGGACCATGTGATCGCGCTTCTCGTTGGGGTCTTTGCTCAGCTTGGACTGGTAGCTCAGG
TAGTGGTTGTCGGGCAGCAGCACGGGGCCGTCGCCGATGGGGGTGTTCTGCTGGTAGTGGTCGGCGAGCT
GCACGCCGCCGTCCTCGATGTTGTGGCGGATCTTGAAGTTGGCCTTGATGCCGTTCTTCTGCTTGTCGGC
GGTGATATAGACGTTGTGGCTGTTGTAGTTGTACTCCAGCTTGTGCCCCAGGATGTTGCCGTCCTCCTTG
AAGTCGATGCCCTTCAGCTCGATGCGGTTCACCAGGGTGTCGCCCTCGAACTTCACCTCGGCGCGGGTCT
TGTAGTTGCCGTCGTCCTTGAAGAAGATGGTGCGCTCCTGGACGTAGCCTTCGGGCATGGCGGACTTGAA
GAAGTCGTGCTGCTTCATGTGGTCGGGGTAGCGGGCGAAGCACTGCACGCCGTAGCCCAGGGTGGTCACG
AGGGTGGGCCAGGGCACGGGCAGCTTGCCGGTGGTGCAGATCAGCTTCAGGGTCAGCTTGCCGTAGGTGG
CATCGCCCTCGCCCTCGCCGGACACGCTGAACTTGTGGCCGTTTACGTCGCCGTCCAGCTCGACCAGGAT
GGGCACCACCCCGGTGAACAGCTCCTCGCCCTTGCTCACCATGGTGGCGACCGGTAGCGGCAAGCTGGTG
GTCCCGAGTTCTGTCTCCACAGCCCTTGCCAGGCAGGCGGCCTCTTAAAGGCCAGGCTGACGTCAAAGCC
CCTCTGGGTCCCCCACCTCCTACCTCCTGCGCATCCTCTCCACGCCTGCTGTGCCTGAGGGAGGCGGGGG
TGGGCACAGAGCGAGGGCGACGGACGAGAGAGGCCTCCGTCCCATTAGATCTAATTGCATCCACTGTCGC
AGGCACCTGCCTCTGAATCACCCTCCGCCCTAGACACGACATGAAGACAGGGGCTGGCTGGTGTTCTGGG
ACAGGAGACATCTAGAGCTCTCTAATCAAACCAGGGCATATGGGAGCGCCCATGCTGGATTACCCAAGGG
TTCATGTTAGGAAGGCTATATATAGCCCTTGGAGACAAATAAATCTAGGAGCCCTCTCACTAGCTTTTTG
GATGTCTTCA
Features (pLannotate 1.2.2; 14 found; start..end, strand, type, name):
    214..241     -  repeat_region  AAV2 ITR (fragment): inverted terminal repeat of adeno-associated virus serotype 2 inverted
    270..297     -  repeat_region  AAV2 ITR (fragment): inverted terminal repeat of adeno-associated virus serotype 2 inverted
    370..958     -  rep_origin     ori: high-copy-number ColE1/pMB1/pBR322/pUC origin of replication
   1129..1989    -  CDS            AmpR: β-lactamase; bla; confers resistance to ampicillin, carbenicillin, and related antibiotics
   1990..2094    -  promoter       AmpR promoter: bla
   2189..2224    +  CDS            rop (fragment): Rop protein, which maintains plasmids at low copy number; rop
   2326..2375    +  misc_feature   bom (fragment): basis of mobility region from pBR322
   2376..2831    -  rep_origin     f1 ori (sequence partly withheld): f1 bacteriophage origin of replication; arrow indicates direction of (+) strand synthesis
   2850..2901    +  misc_feature   bom (fragment): basis of mobility region from pBR322
   2906..3046    -  repeat_region  AAV2 ITR: inverted terminal repeat of adeno-associated virus serotype 2 inverted
   3164..3275    -  polyA_signal   bGH poly(A) signal: bovine growth hormone polyadenylation signal
   3292..3372    -  misc_feature   WPRE (fragment): woodchuck hepatitis virus posttranscriptional regulatory element
   3378..3535    -  misc_feature   WPRE (fragment): woodchuck hepatitis virus posttranscriptional regulatory element
   3575..4291    -  CDS            SYFP2: SYFP2 is a basic (constitutively fluorescent) yellow fluorescent protein published in 2006, derived from Aequorea victoria. It is reported to be a very rapidly-maturing monomer with moderate acid sensitivity.
