[The description below was written by a language model from this plasmid's Addgene catalogue record and pLannotate feature annotations shown in this document.]
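Description:
AiP1921 - pAAV-AiE2447m-SYFP2-WPRE-BGHpA is an AAV transfer plasmid built on a pAAV2 backbone, in which an enhancer-driven fluorescent reporter cassette sits between AAV2 inverted terminal repeats so that it can be packaged into recombinant AAV particles. In bacteria it is maintained through a high-copy ColE1/pUC-type origin and selected with ampicillin via the β-lactamase gene and its native promoter. The backbone also carries an f1 phage origin and short remnants of pBR322 rop and bom sequences. One ITR is annotated in full, while the other appears only as two short fragments, which may reflect how the annotation tool or the sequencing read handles these structured repeats rather than a true truncation.

The payload is SYFP2, a rapidly maturing monomeric yellow fluorescent protein derived from Aequorea victoria GFP. According to the catalogue fields, it is expressed from the minBG minimal promoter paired with the AiE2447m enhancer. Neither the enhancer nor the minimal promoter is picked up in the feature table, but the unannotated stretch upstream of the SYFP2 coding sequence is where they would be expected to lie. A minimal promoter on its own gives little transcription, so the pattern of expression is meant to be dictated by the enhancer. Downstream, a WPRE (annotated as two fragments, suggesting a shortened or variant form) boosts transcript stability and expression, and a bovine growth hormone polyadenylation signal terminates the message.

The construct is intended for AAV-mediated labelling of specific populations of brain cells as part of a collection of enhancer AAVs for cortical cell types. The record does not state which cell population AiE2447m targets.
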