Addgene plasmid #214581: AiP1921 - pAAV-AiE2447m-SYFP2-WPRE-BGHpA
Purpose: AiE2447m is an enhancer sequence, designed to drive AAV-mediated transgene expression in specific populations of brain cells
Depositing lab: Allen Institute for Brain Science & Bosiljka Tasic. Depositing organization: Allen Institute. Publication: A suite of enhancer AAVs and transgenic mouse lines for genetic access to cortical cell types. Ben-Simon Y, Hooper M, Narayan S, Daigle TL, Dwivedi D, Way SW, Oster A, Stafford DA, Mich JK, Taormina MJ, Martinez RA, Opitz-Araya X, Roth JR, Alexander JR, Allen S, Amster A, Arbuckle J, Ayala A, Baker PM, Bakken TE, Barcelli T, Barta S, Bendrick J, Bertagnolli D, Bielstein C, Bishwakarma P, Bowlus J, Boyer G, Brouner K, Casian B, Casper T, Chakka AB, Chakrabarty R, Chance RK, Chavan S, Clark M, Colbert K, Collman F, Daniel S, Departee M, DiValentin P, Donadio N, Dotson N, Egdorf T, Fliss T, Gabitto M, Garcia J, Gary A, Gasperini M, Gloe J, Goldy J, Gore BB, Graybuck L, Greisman N, Haeseleer F, Halterman C, Haradon Z, Hastings SD, Helback O, Ho W, Hockemeyer D, Huang C, Huff S, Hunker A, Johansen N, Jones D, Juneau Z, Kalmbach B, Kannan M, Khem S, Kussick E, Kutsal R, Larsen R, Lee C, Lee AY, Leibly M, Lenz GH, Li S, Liang E, Lusk N, Madigan Z, Malloy J, Malone J, McCue R, Melchor J, Mollenkopf T, Moosman S, Morin E, Newman D, Ng L, Ngo K, Omstead V, Otto S, Oyama A, Pena N, Pham T, Phillips E, Pom CA, Potekhina L, Ransford S, Ray PL, Rette D, Reynoldson C, Rimorin C, Rocha D, Ruiz A, Sanchez REA, Sawyer L, Sedeno-Cortes A, Sevigny JP, Shapovalova N, Shepard N, Shulga L, Sigler AR, Siverts L, Soliman S, Somasundaram S, Staats B, Stewart K, Szelenyi E, Tieu M, Trader C, Tran A, van Velthoven CTJ, Walker M, Wang Y, Weed N, Wirthlin M, Wood T, Wynalda B, Yao Z, Zhou T, Ariza J, Dee N, Reding M, Ronellenfitch K, Mufti S, Sunkin SM, Smith KA, Esposito L, Waters J, Thyagarajan B, Yao S, Lein ES, Zeng H, Levi BP, Ngai J, Ting JT, Tasic B. Cell. 2025 May 16:S0092-8674(25)00513-6. doi: 10.1016/j.cell.2025.05.002. PubMed 40403729.
Backbone
  Vector backbone: pAAV2
  Vector type: AAV
Growth in bacteria
  Bacterial resistance: Ampicillin, 100 μg/mL
  Growth temperature: 37°C
  Growth strain: NEB Stable
  Copy number: High Copy
Gene/Insert
  Gene/Insert name: SYFP2
  Species: Synthetic
  Promoter: minBG
  Cloning method: Gibson Cloning
Terms and licenses: Academic/Nonprofit Terms; Industry Terms: Not Available to Industry
Depositor comments: 5' Cloning Site: SgrAI (destroyed), 3' Cloning Site: SgrAI (destroyed). Please visit https://doi.org/10.1101/2024.06.10.597244 for bioRxiv preprint.
How to cite: AiP1921 - pAAV-AiE2447m-SYFP2-WPRE-BGHpA was a gift from Allen Institute for Brain Science & Bosiljka Tasic (Addgene plasmid # 214581 ; http://n2t.net/addgene:214581 ; RRID:Addgene_214581)
